Addgene plasmid #141124: C332
Purpose: CinI expressing plasmid
Depositing lab: Matthew Bennett. Depositing organization: Rice University. Publication: Majority sensing in synthetic microbial consortia. Alnahhas RN, Sadeghpour M, Chen Y, Frey AA, Ott W, Josic K, Bennett MR. Nat Commun. 2020 Jul 21;11(1):3659. doi: 10.1038/s41467-020-17475-z. PubMed 32694598.
Backbone
  Vector backbone: p15A
  Backbone size w/o insert (bp): 2729
  Total vector size (bp): 3392
  Vector type: Bacterial Expression
Growth in bacteria
  Bacterial resistance: Spectinomycin, 50 μg/mL
  Growth temperature: 37°C
  Growth strain: DH5alpha
  Copy number: Low Copy
Gene/Insert
  Gene/Insert name: CinI
  Insert size (bp): 663
  Entrez Gene: cinI (a.k.a. RL3378, raiI)
  Promoter: engineered lac promoter
  Tag / fusion protein: ssrA degradation tag (C terminal on backbone)
  Cloning method: Gibson Cloning
  Sequencing primers: 5′ AGTGCGCTCGAGCTTCCC; 3′ GATCAGTTGGAAGAATTTGTCCACT
Terms and licenses: Academic/Nonprofit Terms; Industry Terms: Not Available to Industry
How to cite: C332 was a gift from Matthew Bennett (Addgene plasmid # 141124 ; http://n2t.net/addgene:141124 ; RRID:Addgene_141124)
