[The description below was written by a language model from this plasmid's Addgene catalogue record and pLannotate feature annotations shown in this document.]
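Description:
C332 is a small (about 3.4 kb) bacterial expression plasmid built on a p15A backbone for use in E. coli. It replicates from the p15A origin, which the catalogue lists as low copy and which is compatible with ColE1-type plasmids, so it can be co-maintained with other constructs in multi-plasmid circuits. Selection is by spectinomycin through the aadA aminoglycoside adenylyltransferase gene (SmR). The automated annotation also reports short fragments resembling gentamicin and tetracycline resistance genes and an RSF origin. These are partial matches flanking the marker and origin, most likely backbone remnants rather than functional elements.

The payload is the 663 bp cinI gene (also known as raiI), which encodes an acyl-homoserine lactone synthase that produces a quorum-sensing signal. It is driven by an engineered lac promoter, and the feature table shows lac operator sites upstream of the unannotated region where the coding sequence evidently lies. Expression should therefore be repressed by LacI and relieved by IPTG in hosts that supply the repressor, since no lacI gene is annotated on the plasmid. A C-terminal ssrA degradation tag targets the protein for rapid proteolysis, keeping synthase levels responsive to changes in transcription. A T7Te terminator follows the cassette. The table does not annotate cinI itself. It does report a Myc epitope and a c-Myc fragment, together with a third lac operator, spanning the sequence junction, but the catalogue entry does not mention these and their role is unclear.

According to the record, the plasmid serves as a CinI expression construct, deposited with work on majority sensing in synthetic microbial consortia, where it would act as a signal-sender module for cell-to-cell communication.
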