Features (pLannotate 1.2.2; 11 found; start..end, strand, type, name):
     65..94      +  CDS            Myc: Myc (human c-Myc proto-oncogene) epitope tag
    229..245     +  protein_bind   lac operator: The lac repressor binds to the lac operator to inhibit transcription in E. coli. This inhibition can be relieved by adding lactose or isopropyl-β-D-thiogalactopyranoside (IPTG). lac repressor encoded by lacI
    260..276     +  protein_bind   lac operator: The lac repressor binds to the lac operator to inhibit transcription in E. coli. This inhibition can be relieved by adding lactose or isopropyl-β-D-thiogalactopyranoside (IPTG). lac repressor encoded by lacI
   1209..1236    +  terminator     T7Te terminator: phage T7 early transcription terminator
   1339..2130    -  CDS            SmR: aminoglycoside adenylyltransferase (Murphy, 1985); aadA; confers resistance to spectinomycin and streptomycin
   2137..2193    -  CDS            GmR (fragment): gentamycin acetyltransferase; aacC1; confers resistance to gentamycin
   2301..2356    -  rep_origin     RSF ori (fragment): Plasmids containing the RSF 1030 origin of replication can be propagated in E. coli cells that contain additional plasmids with compatible origins.
   2444..2989    -  rep_origin     p15A ori: Plasmids containing the medium-copy-number p15A origin of replication can be propagated in E. coli cells that contain a second plasmid with the ColE1 origin.
   3026..3146    -  CDS            TcR (fragment): tetracycline efflux protein; tet; confers resistance to tetracycline
   3242..3258    +  protein_bind   lac operator: The lac repressor binds to the lac operator to inhibit transcription in E. coli. This inhibition can be relieved by adding lactose or isopropyl-β-D-thiogalactopyranoside (IPTG). lac repressor encoded by lacI
   3272..3395    +  CDS            c-Myc (fragment): human c-Myc proto-oncogene
>Addgene plasmid #141124 | C332 | addgene full sequence | sequence record 292682 | Addgene NGS Result
AAAGGCCCCCAAGGTAGTTATCCTTAAAAAAGCCACAGCATACATCCTGTCCGTCCAAGCAGAGGAGCAA
AAGCTCATTTCTGAAGAGGACTTGTTGCGGAAACGACGAGAACAGTTGAAACACAAACTTGAACAGCTAC
GGAACTCTTGTGCGTAAGGAAAAGTAAGGAAAACGATTCCTTCTAACAGAAATGTCCTGAGCAATCACCT
ATGAACTGTCGATTGACATTGTGAGCGGATAACAAGATACTGAGCACAATTGTGAGCGGATAACAATTGC
ATGCCACTTAAAAAGGAGATCAACAATGAAAGCAATTTTCGTACTGAAACATCTTAATCATGCGGGGGAG
TGTTACTAGTATGTTCGTTATCATTCAGGCACATGAGTATCAGAAATACGCTGCCGTACTCGACCAGATG
TTTCGTCTGCGCAAGAAGGTCTTCGCCGATACGCTCTGCTGGGACGTTCCTGTCATCGGCCCTTACGAAC
GTGACAGCTACGATTCGCTTGCTCCCGCCTATCTCGTCTGGTGCAACGACAGCCGCACCCGTCTTTATGG
CGGCATGCGCCTGATGCCGACGACCGGCCCGACCCTTCTCTACGACGTCTTCCGCGAGACGTTCCCTGAT
GCCGCCGATCTTATCGCCCCCGGCATCTGGGAAGGCACGCGCATGTGCATCGACGAGGAGGCGATCGCCA
AGGATTTCCCCGAGATCGACGCCGGCCGCGCCTTCTCCATGATGCTGCTCGCGCTTTGCGAATGCGCGCT
CGATCACGGCATCCACACGATGATCTCCAACTACGAGCCCTACCTCAAGCGCGTCTACAAGCGCGCCGGC
GCCGAGGTGGAAGAACTCGGCCGCGCAGACGGCTACGGCAAATATCCCGTCTGCTGCGGCGCCTTCGAAG
TCTCGGACCGCGTGCTGCGCAAGATGCGCGCCGCCCTCGGCCTCACCCTACCCCTTTATGTCAGGCACGT
GCCGGCCCGCTCGGTCGTGACCCAATTCCTGGAGATGGCAGCAGCAGCGAACGACGAAAATTACGCCCTT
GCAGCGTAATAAAAGCTTCCCCTACGTGCTGCTGAAGTTGCCCGCAACAGAGAGTGGAACCAACCGGTGA
TACCACGATACTATGACTGAGAGTCAACGCCATGAGCGGCCTCATTTCTTATTCTGAGTTACAACAGTCC
GCACCGCTGTCTCACACTGGCTCACCTTCGGGTGGGCCTTTCTGCGTTTATATACTAGAGAGAGAATATA
AAAAGCCAGATTATTAATCCGGCTTTTTTATTATTTCCTAGCTAGCGATATCCGTCGGCTTGAACGAATT
GTTAGACATTATTTGCCGACTACCTTGGTGATCTCGCCTTTCACGTAGTGGACAAATTCTTCCAACTGAT
CTGCGCGCGAGGCCAAGCGATCTTCTTCTTGTCCAAGATAAGCCTGTCTAGCTTCAAGTATGACGGGCTG
ATACTGGGCCGGCAGGCGCTCCATTGCCCAGTCGGCAGCGACATCCTTCGGCGCGATTTTGCCGGTTACT
GCGCTGTACCAAATGCGGGACAACGTAAGCACTACATTTCGCTCATCGCCAGCCCAGTCGGGCGGCGAGT
TCCATAGCGTTAAGGTTTCATTTAGCGCCTCAAATAGATCCTGTTCAGGAACCGGATCAAAGAGTTCCTC
CGCCGCTGGACCTACCAAGGCAACGCTATGTTCTCTTGCTTTTGTCAGCAAGATAGCCAGATCAATGTCG
ATCGTGGCTGGCTCGAAGATACCTGCAAGAATGTCATTGCGCTGCCATTCTCCAAATTGCAGTTCGCGCT
TAGCTGGATAACGCCACGGAATGATGTCGTCGTGCACAACAATGGTGACTTCTACAGCGCGGAGAATCTC
GCTCTCTCCAGGGGAAGCCGAAGTTTCCAAAAGGTCGTTGATCAAAGCTCGCCGCGTTGTTTCATCAAGC
CTTACGGTCACCGTAACCAGCAAATCAATATCACTGTGTGGCTTCAGGCCGCCATCCACTGCGGAGCCGT
ACAAATGTACGGCCAGCAACGTCGGTTCGAGATGGCGCTCGATGACGCCAACTACCTCTGATAGTTGAGT
CGATACTTCGGCGATCACCGCTTCCCTCATGATGTTTAACTTTGTTTTAGGGCGACTGCCCTGCTGCGTA
ACATCGTTGCTGCTCCATAACATCAAACATCGACCCACGGCGTAACGCGCTTGCTGCTTGGATGCCCGAG
GCATAGACTGTACCCCAAAAAAACAGTCATAACAAGAAGCCATGAAAACCGCCGGATATATTCCGCTTCC
TCGCTCACTGACTCGCTACGCTCGGTCGTTCGACTGCGGCGAGCGGAAATGGCTTACGAACGGGGCGGAG
ATTTCCTGGAAGATGCCAGGAAGATACTTAACAGGGAAGTGAGAGGGCCGCGGCAAAGCCGTTTTTCCAT
AGGCTCCGCCCCCCTGACAAGCATCACGAAATCTGACGCTCAAATCAGTGGTGGCGAAACCCGACAGGAC
TATAAAGATACCAGGCGTTTCCCCCTGGCGGCTCCCTCGTGCGCTCTCCTGTTCCTGCCTTTCGGTTTAC
CGGTGTCATTCCGCTGTTATGGCCGCGTTTGTCTCATTCCACGCCTGACACTCAGTTCCGGGTAGGCAGT
TCGCTCCAAGCTGGACTGTATGCACGAACCCCCCGTTCAGTCCGACCGCTGCGCCTTATCCGGTAACTAT
CGTCTTGAGTCCAACCCGGAAAGACATGCAAAAGCACCACTGGCAGCAGCCACTGGTAATTGATTTAGAG
GAGTTAGTCTTGAAGTCATGCGCCGGTTAAGGCTAAACTGAAAGGACAAGTTTTGGTGACTGCGCTCCTC
CAAGCCAGTTACCTCGGTTCAAAGAGTTGGTAGCTCAGAGAACCTTCGAAAAACCGCCCTGCAAGGCGGT
TTTTTCGTTTTCAGAGCAAGAGATTACGCGCAGACCAAAACGATCTCAAGAAGATCATCTTATTAATCAG
ATAAAATATTTCTAGGCTCATGAGCCCGAAGTGGCGAGCCCGATCTTCCCCATCGGTGATGTCGGCGATA
TAGGCGCCAGCAACCGCACCTGTGGCGCCGGTGATGCCGGCCACGATGCGTCCGGCGTAGAGGATCTGCT
CATGTTTGACAGCTTATCGAGCTCAGTGCGCTCGAGCTTCCCAACCTTACCAGAGGGCGCCCCAGCTGGC
AATTCCGACGTCTGTGTGGAATTGTGAGCGGATAACAATTTCACACAGGGCCCTCGGACACCGAGGAGAA
TGTCAAGAGGCGAACACACAACGTCTTGGAGCGCCAGAGGAGGAACGAGCTAAAACGGAGCTTTTTTGCC
CTGCGTGACCAGATCCCGGAGTTGGAAAACAATGA
